LOCUS       pcDNA3-ExRai-CKAR(TA) 6753 bp DNA circular 5/23/18
DEFINITION
ACCESSION
VERSION
SOURCE
  ORGANISM
COMMENT     Serial Cloner Genbank Format
COMMENT     SerialCloner_Type=DNA
COMMENT     SerialCloner_Comments=
COMMENT     SerialCloner_Ends=0,0,,0,
FEATURES             Location/Qualifiers
     CDS             922..939
                     /label=6His
                     /SerialCloner_Color=&h008000
                     /SerialCloner_Show=True
                     /SerialCloner_Protect=False
                     /SerialCloner_Arrow=True
     misc_feature    1012..1053
                     /label=PKCsub_TA
                     /SerialCloner_Color=&h999999
                     /SerialCloner_Show=True
                     /SerialCloner_Protect=False
                     /SerialCloner_Arrow=True
     CDS             1819..2241
                     /label=FHA1
                     /SerialCloner_Color=&h804000
                     /SerialCloner_Show=True
                     /SerialCloner_Protect=False
                     /SerialCloner_Arrow=True
     CDS             1087..1809
                     /label=cpGFP
                     /SerialCloner_Color=&h008000
                     /SerialCloner_Show=True
                     /SerialCloner_Protect=False
                     /SerialCloner_Arrow=True
     primer_bind     complement(4592..4612)
                     /label=M13-rev
                     /SerialCloner_Color=&h008B8B
                     /SerialCloner_Show=True
                     /SerialCloner_Protect=False
                     /SerialCloner_Arrow=True
     primer_bind     863..882
                     /label=T7
                     /SerialCloner_Color=&h008B8B
                     /SerialCloner_Show=True
                     /SerialCloner_Protect=False
                     /SerialCloner_Arrow=True
     primer_bind     complement(2306..2323)
                     /label=SP6
                     /SerialCloner_Color=&h008B8B
                     /SerialCloner_Show=True
                     /SerialCloner_Protect=False
                     /SerialCloner_Arrow=True
     rep_origin      complement(4980..5608)
                     /label=ColE1 origin
                     /SerialCloner_Color=&h4682B4
                     /SerialCloner_Show=True
                     /SerialCloner_Protect=False
                     /SerialCloner_Arrow=True
     misc_binding    complement(4618..4640)
                     /label=LacO
                     /SerialCloner_Color=&h6495ED
                     /SerialCloner_Show=True
                     /SerialCloner_Protect=False
                     /SerialCloner_Arrow=True
     CDS             complement(5760..6419)
                     /label=AmpR
                     /SerialCloner_Color=&h8FBC8F
                     /SerialCloner_Show=True
                     /SerialCloner_Protect=False
                     /SerialCloner_Arrow=True
     CDS             3461..4252
                     /label=Kan/neoR
                     /SerialCloner_Color=&h8FBC8F
                     /SerialCloner_Show=True
                     /SerialCloner_Protect=False
                     /SerialCloner_Arrow=True
     Promoter        complement(6659..6687)
                     /label=Amp prom
                     /SerialCloner_Color=&h4682B4
                     /SerialCloner_Show=True
                     /SerialCloner_Protect=False
                     /SerialCloner_Arrow=True
     Promoter        complement(4645..4674)
                     /label=lac
                     /SerialCloner_Color=&h4682B4
                     /SerialCloner_Show=True
                     /SerialCloner_Protect=False
                     /SerialCloner_Arrow=True
     misc_feature    3242..3319
                     /label=SV40 ORI
                     /SerialCloner_Color=&h4682B4
                     /SerialCloner_Show=True
                     /SerialCloner_Protect=False
                     /SerialCloner_Arrow=True
     terminator      2346..2573
                     /label=bGH PA
                     /SerialCloner_Color=&hFF8000
                     /SerialCloner_Show=True
                     /SerialCloner_Protect=False
                     /SerialCloner_Arrow=True
     promoter        232..819
                     /label=CMV prom
                     /SerialCloner_Color=&h800080
                     /SerialCloner_Show=True
                     /SerialCloner_Protect=False
                     /SerialCloner_Arrow=True
ORIGIN
        1 gacggatcgg gagatctccc gatcccctat ggtcgactct cagtacaatc tgctctgatg
       61 ccgcatagtt aagccagtat ctgctccctg cttgtgtgtt ggaggtcgct gagtagtgcg
      121 cgagcaaaat ttaagctaca acaaggcaag gcttgaccga caattgcatg aagaatctgc
      181 ttagggttag gcgttttgcg ctgcttcgcg atgtacgggc cagatatacg cgttgacatt
      241 gattattgac tagttattaa tagtaatcaa ttacggggtc attagttcat agcccatata
      301 tggagttccg cgttacataa cttacggtaa atggcccgcc tggctgaccg cccaacgacc
      361 cccgcccatt gacgtcaata atgacgtatg ttcccatagt aacgccaata gggactttcc
      421 attgacgtca atgggtggac tatttacggt aaactgccca cttggcagta catcaagtgt
      481 atcatatgcc aagtacgccc cctattgacg tcaatgacgg taaatggccc gcctggcatt
      541 atgcccagta catgacctta tgggactttc ctacttggca gtacatctac gtattagtca
      601 tcgctattac catggtgatg cggttttggc agtacatcaa tgggcgtgga tagcggtttg
      661 actcacgggg atttccaagt ctccacccca ttgacgtcaa tgggagtttg ttttggcacc
      721 aaaatcaacg ggactttcca aaatgtcgta acaactccgc cccattgacg caaatgggcg
      781 gtaggcgtgt acggtgggag gtctatataa gcagagctct ctggctaact agagaaccca
      841 ctgcttactg gcttatcgaa attaatacga ctcactatag ggAGACCCAA GCTTGCGGCC
      901 GCCACCATGG TGCGGGGTTC TCATCATCAT CATCATCATG GTATGGCTAG CATGACTGGT
      961 GGACAGCAAA TGGGTCGGGA TCTGTACGAC GATGACGATA AggatcccAT GCGATTCAGA
     1021 AGATTCCAGG CGTTGAAGGA CAAGGCTAAG GCTGGCGGCA CCGGCGGCAG Cgagctcagc
     1081 gcgatcAACG TCTATATCAa GGCCGACAAG CAGAAGAACG GCATCAAGGC GAACTTCAAG
     1141 ATCCGCCACA ACATCGAGGA CGGCGGCGTG CAGCTCGCCT ACCACTACCA GCAGAACACC
     1201 CCCATCGGCG ACGGCCCCGT GCTGCTGCCC GACAACCACT ACCTGAGCgt gCAGTCCAAA
     1261 CTTTCGAAAG ACCCCAACGA GAAGCGCGAT CACATGGTCC TGCTGGAGTT CGTGACCGCC
     1321 GCCGGGATCA CTCTCGGCAT GGACGAGCTG TACAAGGGCG GTACCGGAGG GAGCATGGTG
     1381 AGCAAGGGCG AGGAGCTGTT CACCGGGGTG GTGCCCATCC TGGTCGAGCT GGACGGCGAC
     1441 GTAAACGGCC ACAAGTTCAG CGTGTCCGGC GAGGGTGAGG GCGATGCCAC CTACGGCAAG
     1501 CTGACCCTGA AGTTCATCTG CACCACCGGC AAGCTGCCCG TGCCCTGGCC CACCCTCGTG
     1561 ACCACCCTGA CCTACGGCGT GCAGTGCTTC AGCCGCTACC CCGACCACAT GAAGCAGCAC
     1621 GACTTCTTCA AGTCCGCCAT GCCCGAAGGC TACATCCAGG AGCGCACCAT CTTCTTCAAG
     1681 GACGACGGCA ACTACAAGAC CCGCGCCGAG GTGAAGTTCG AGGGCGACAC CCTGGTGAAC
     1741 CGCATCGAGC TGAAGGGCAT CGACTTCAAG GAGGACGGCA ACATCCTGGG GCACAAGCTG
     1801 GAGTACAACa gcatgcataa gttttctcaa gaacagatcg gcgaaaacat tgtgtgcagg
     1861 gtcatttgta ccacgggtca aattcccatc cgagatttgt cagctgatat ttcacaagtg
     1921 cttaaggaaa aacgatccat aaagaaagtt tggacatttg gtagaaaccc agcctgtgac
     1981 tatcatttag gaaacatttc aagactgtca aataagcatt tccaaatact actaggagaa
     2041 gacggtaacc ttttattgaa tgacatttcc actaatggga cctggttaaa tgggcaaaaa
     2101 gtcgagaaga acagcaatca gttactgtct caaggtgatg aaataaccgt tggtgtaggc
     2161 gtggaatcag atattttatc tctggtcatt ttcataaacg acaaatttaa gcagtgcctc
     2221 gagcagaaca aagttgatcg cTAGgaattc TGCAGATATC CATCACACTG GCGGCCGCTC
     2281 GAGCATGCAT CTAGAGGGCC CTATTctata gtgtcaccta aatgctagag ctcgctgatc
     2341 agcctcgact gtgccttcta gttgccagcc atctgttgtt tgcccctccc ccgtgccttc
     2401 cttgaccctg gaaggtgcca ctcccactgt cctttcctaa taaaatgagg aaattgcatc
     2461 gcattgtctg agtaggtgtc attctattct ggggggtggg gtggggcagg acagcaaggg
     2521 ggaggattgg gaagacaata gcaggcatgc tggggatgcg gtgggctcta tggcttctga
     2581 ggcggaaaga accagctggg gctctagggg gtatccccnn nnnnnnnnnn nnnnnnnnnn
     2641 nnnnnnnnnn nnnnnnnnnn nnnnnnnnnn nnnnnnnnnn nnnnnnnnnn nnnnnnnnnn
     2701 nnnnnnnnnn nnnnnnnnnn nnnnnnnnnn nnnnnnnnnn nncnnnnnnn nnnnnnnnnn
     2761 nnnnnnnnnn nnnnncannn nnnnnnnnnn nnnnnnnnnn nnnnnnnnnn nnnnnnnnnn
     2821 nnnnnnnnnn nnnnannnnn nnnnnnnnnn nnnnnnnnnn nnnnnnnnnn nnnnnnnnnn
     2881 nnnncctttg acgttggagt ccacgttctt tnnnnnnnnn nnnnnnnnnn nnnnnnnnnn
     2941 nnnnnnnnac cctatctcgg tctattcttt tgatttataa gggattttgg ggatttcggc
     3001 ctattggtta aaaaatgagc tgatttaaca aaaatttaac gcgaattaat tctgtggaat
     3061 gtgtgtcagt tagggtgtgg aaagtcccca ggctccccag gcaggcagaa gtatgcaaag
     3121 catgcatctc aattagtcag caaccaggtg tggaaagtcc ccaggctccc cagcaggcag
     3181 aagtatgcaa agcatgcatc tcaattagtc agcaaccata gtcccgcccc taactccgcc
     3241 catcccgccc ctaactccgc ccagttccgc ccattctccg ccccatggct gactaatttt
     3301 ttttatttat gcagaggccg aggccgcctc tgcctctgag ctattccaga agtagtgagg
     3361 aggctttttt ggaggcctag gcttttgcaa aaagctcccg ggagcttgta tatccatttt
     3421 cggatctgat caagagacag gatgaggatc gtttcgcatg attgaacaag atggattgca
     3481 cgcaggttct ccggccgctt gggtggagag gctattcggc tatgactggg cacaacagac
     3541 aatcggctgc tctgatgccg ccgtgttccg gctgtcagcg caggggcgcc cggttctttt
     3601 tgtcaagacc gacctgtccg gtgccctgaa tgaactgcag gacgaggcag cgcggctatc
     3661 gtggctggcc acgacgggcg ttccttgcgc agctgtgctc gacgttgtca ctgaagcggg
     3721 aagggactgg ctgctattgg gcgaagtgcc ggggcaggat ctcctgtcat ctcaccttgc
     3781 tcctgccgag aaagtatcca tcatggctga tgcaatgcgg cggctgcata cgcttgatcc
     3841 ggctacctgc ccattcgacc accaagcgaa acatcgcatc gagcgagcac gtactcggat
     3901 ggaagccggt cttgtcgatc aggatgatct ggacgaagag catcaggggc tcgcgccagc
     3961 cgaactgttc gccaggctca aggcgcgcat gcccgacggc gaggatctcg tcgtgaccca
     4021 tggcgatgcc tgcttgccga atatcatggt ggaaaatggc cgcttttctg gattcatcga
     4081 ctgtggccgg ctgggtgtgg cggaccgcta tcaggacata gcgttggcta cccgtgatat
     4141 tgctgaagag cttggcggcg aatgggctga ccgcttcctc gtgctttacg gtatcgccgc
     4201 tcccgattcg cagcgcatcg ccttctatcg ccttcttgac gagttcttct gagcgggact
     4261 ctggggttcg aaatgaccga ccaagcgacg cccaacctgc catcacgaga tttcgattcc
     4321 accgccgcct tctatgaaag gttgggcttc ggaatcgttt tccgggacgc cggctggatg
     4381 atcctccagc gcggggatct catgctggag ttcttcgccc accccaactt gtttattgca
     4441 gcttataatg gttacaaata aagcaatagc atcacaaatt tcacaaataa agcatttttt
     4501 tcactgcatt ctagttgtgg tttgtccaaa ctcatcaatg tatcttatca tgtctgtata
     4561 ccgtcgacct ctagctagag cttggcgtaa tcatggtcat agctgtttcc tgtgtgaaat
     4621 tgttatccgc tcacaattcc acacaacata cgagccggaa gcataaagtg taaagcctgg
     4681 ggtgcctaat gagtgagcta actcacatta attgcgttgc gctcactgcc cgctttccag
     4741 tcgggaaacc tgtcgtgcca gctgcattaa tgaatcggcc aacgcgcggg gagaggcggt
     4801 ttgcgtattg ggcgctcttc cgcttcctcg ctcactgact cgctgcgctc ggtcgttcgg
     4861 ctgcggcgag cggtatcagc tcactcaaag gcggtaatac ggttatccac agaatcaggg
     4921 gataacgcag gaaagaacat gtgagcaaaa ggccagcaaa aggccaggaa ccgtaaaaag
     4981 gccgcgttgc tggcgttttt ccataggctc cgcccccctg acgagcatca caaaaatcga
     5041 cgctcaagtc agaggtggcg aaacccgaca ggactataaa gataccaggc gtttccccct
     5101 ggaagctccc tcgtgcgctc tcctgttccg accctgccgc ttaccggata cctgtccgcc
     5161 tttctccctt cgggaagcgt ggcgctttct caatgctcac gctgtaggta tctcagttcg
     5221 gtgtaggtcg ttcgctccaa gctgggctgt gtgcacgaac cccccgttca gcccgaccgc
     5281 tgcgccttat ccggtaacta tcgtcttgag tccaacccgg taagacacga cttatcgcca
     5341 ctggcagcag ccactggtaa caggattagc agagcgaggt atgtaggcgg tgctacagag
     5401 ttcttgaagt ggtggcctaa ctacggctac actagaagga cagtatttgg tatctgcgct
     5461 ctgctgaagc cagttacctt cggaaaaaga gttggtagct cttgatccgg caaacaaacc
     5521 accgctggta gcggtggttt ttttgtttgc aagcagcaga ttacgcgcag aaaaaaagga
     5581 tctcaagaag atcctttgat cttttctacg gggtctgacg ctcagtggaa cgaaaactca
     5641 cgttaaggga ttttggtcat gagattatca aaaaggatct tcacctagat ccttttaaat
     5701 taaaaatgaa gttttaaatc aatctaaagt atatatgagt aaacttggtc tgacagttac
     5761 caatgcttaa tcagtgaggc acctatctca gcgatctgtc tatttcgttc atccatagtt
     5821 gcctgactcc ccgtcgtgta gataactacg atacgggagg gcttaccatc tggccccagt
     5881 gctgcaatga taccgcgaga cccacgctca ccggctccag atttatcagc aataaaccag
     5941 ccagccggaa gggccgagcg cagaagtggt cctgcaactt tatccgcctc catccagtct
     6001 attaattgtt gccgggaagc tagagtaagt agttcgccag ttaatagttt gcgcaacgtt
     6061 gttgccattg ctacaggcat cgtggtgtca cgctcgtcgt ttggtatggc ttcattcagc
     6121 tccggttccc aacgatcaag gcgagttaca tgatccccca tgttgtgcaa aaaagcggtt
     6181 agctccttcg gtcctccgat cgttgtcaga agtaagttgg ccgcagtgtt atcactcatg
     6241 gttatggcag cactgcataa ttctcttact gtcatgccat ccgtaagatg cttttctgtg
     6301 actggtgagt actcaaccaa gtcattctga gaatagtgta tgcggcgacc gagttgctct
     6361 tgcccggcgt caatacggga taataccgcg ccacatagca gaactttaaa agtgctcatc
     6421 attggaaaac gttcttcggg gcgaaaactc tcaaggatct taccgctgtt gagatccagt
     6481 tcgatgtaac ccactcgtgc acccaactga tcttcagcat cttttacttt caccagcgtt
     6541 tctgggtgag caaaaacagg aaggcaaaat gccgcaaaaa agggaataag ggcgacacgg
     6601 aaatgttgaa tactcatact cttccttttt caatattatt gaagcattta tcagggttat
     6661 tgtctcatga gcggatacat atttgaatgt atttagaaaa ataaacaaat aggggttccg
     6721 cgcacatttc cccgaaaagt gccacctgac gtc
//
