>Addgene plasmid #118410 | pcDNA3-ExRai-CKAR(T/A) | addgene full sequence | sequence record 243088 | Addgene NGS Result
GACGGATCGGGAGATCTCCCGATCCCCTATGGTGCACTCTCAGTACAATCTGCTCTGATGCCGCATAGTT
AAGCCAGTATCTGCTCCCTGCTTGTGTGTTGGAGGTCGCTGAGTAGTGCGCGAGCAAAATTTAAGCTACA
ACAAGGCAAGGCTTGACCGACAATTGCATGAAGAATCTGCTTAGGGTTAGGCGTTTTGCGCTGCTTCGCG
ATGTACGGGCCAGATATACGCGTTGACATTGATTATTGACTAGTTATTAATAGTAATCAATTACGGGGTC
ATTAGTTCATAGCCCATATATGGAGTTCCGCGTTACATAACTTACGGTAAATGGCCCGCCTGGCTGACCG
CCCAACGACCCCCGCCCATTGACGTCAATAATGACGTATGTTCCCATAGTAACGCCAATAGGGACTTTCC
ATTGACGTCAATGGGTGGAGTATTTACGGTAAACTGCCCACTTGGCAGTACATCAAGTGTATCATATGCC
AAGTACGCCCCCTATTGACGTCAATGACGGTAAATGGCCCGCCTGGCATTATGCCCAGTACATGACCTTA
TGGGACTTTCCTACTTGGCAGTACATCTACGTATTAGTCATCGCTATTACCATGGTGATGCGGTTTTGGC
AGTACATCAATGGGCGTGGATAGCGGTTTGACTCACGGGGATTTCCAAGTCTCCACCCCATTGACGTCAA
TGGGAGTTTGTTTTGGCACCAAAATCAACGGGACTTTCCAAAATGTCGTAACAACTCCGCCCCATTGACG
CAAATGGGCGGTAGGCGTGTACGGTGGGAGGTCTATATAAGCAGAGCTCTCTGGCTAACTAGAGAACCCA
CTGCTTACTGGCTTATCGAAATTAATACGACTCACTATAGGGAGACCCAAGCTTGCGGCCGCCACCATGG
TGCGGGGTTCTCATCATCATCATCATCATGGTATGGCTAGCATGACTGGTGGACAGCAAATGGGTCGGGA
TCTGTACGACGATGACGATAAGGATCCCATGCGATTCAGAAGATTCCAGGCGTTGAAGGACAAGGCTAAG
GCTGGCGGCACCGGCGGCAGCGAGCTCAGCGCGATCAACGTCTATATCAAGGCCGACAAGCAGAAGAACG
GCATCAAGGCGAACTTCAAGATCCGCCACAACATCGAGGACGGCGGCGTGCAGCTCGCCTACCACTACCA
GCAGAACACCCCCATCGGCGACGGCCCCGTGCTGCTGCCCGACAACCACTACCTGAGCGTGCAGTCCAAA
CTTTCGAAAGACCCCAACGAGAAGCGCGATCACATGGTCCTGCTGGAGTTCGTGACCGCCGCCGGGATCA
CTCTCGGCATGGACGAGCTGTACAAGGGCGGTACCGGAGGGAGCATGGTGAGCAAGGGCGAGGAGCTGTT
CACCGGGGTGGTGCCCATCCTGGTCGAGCTGGACGGCGACGTAAACGGCCACAAGTTCAGCGTGTCCGGC
GAGGGTGAGGGCGATGCCACCTACGGCAAGCTGACCCTGAAGTTCATCTGCACCACCGGCAAGCTGCCCG
TGCCCTGGCCCACCCTCGTGACCACCCTGACCTACGGCGTGCAGTGCTTCAGCCGCTACCCCGACCACAT
GAAGCAGCACGACTTCTTCAAGTCCGCCATGCCCGAAGGCTACATCCAGGAGCGCACCATCTTCTTCAAG
GACGACGGCAACTACAAGACCCGCGCCGAGGTGAAGTTCGAGGGCGACACCCTGGTGAACCGCATCGAGC
TGAAGGGCATCGACTTCAAGGAGGACGGCAACATCCTGGGGCACAAGCTGGAGTACAACAGCATGCATAA
GTTTTCTCAAGAACAGATCGGCGAAAACATTGTGTGCAGGGTCATTTGTACCACGGGTCAAATTCCCATC
CGAGATTTGTCAGCTGATATTTCACAAGTGCTTAAGGAAAAACGATCCATAAAGAAAGTTTGGACATTTG
GTAGAAACCCAGCCTGTGACTATCATTTAGGAAACATTTCAAGACTGTCAAATAAGCATTTCCAAATACT
ACTAGGAGAAGACGGTAACCTTTTATTGAATGACATTTCCACTAATGGGACCTGGTTAAATGGGCAAAAA
GTCGAGAAGAACAGCAATCAGTTACTGTCTCAAGGTGATGAAATAACCGTTGGTGTAGGCGTGGAATCAG
ATATTTTATCTCTGGTCATTTTCATAAACGACAAATTTAAGCAGTGCCTCGAGCAGAACAAAGTTGATCG
CTAAGAATTCTGCAGATATCCATCACACTGGCGGCCGCTCGAGCATGCATCTAGAGGGCCCTATTCTATA
GTGTCACCTAAATGCTAGAGCTCGCTGATCAGCCTCGACTGTGCCTTCTAGTTGCCAGCCATCTGTTGTT
TGCCCCTCCCCCGTGCCTTCCTTGACCCTGGAAGGTGCCACTCCCACTGTCCTTTCCTAATAAAATGAGG
AAATTGCATCGCATTGTCTGAGTAGGTGTCATTCTATTCTGGGGGGTGGGGTGGGGCAGGACAGCAAGGG
GGAGGATTGGGAAGACAATAGCAGGCATGCTGGGGATGCGGTGGGCTCTATGGCTTCTGAGGCGGAAAGA
ACCAGCTGGGGCTCTAGGGGGTATCCCC
[124 nt withheld, positions 2619-2742]
C
[91 nt withheld, positions 2744-2834]
A
[49 nt withheld, positions 2836-2884]
CCTTTGACGTTGGAGTCCACGTTCTTT
[37 nt withheld, positions 2912-2948]
ACCCTATCTCGGTCTATTCTTTTGATTTATAAGGGATTTTGCCGATTTCGGCCTATTGGTTAAAAAATGA
GCTGATTTAACAAAAATTTAACGCGAATTAATTCTGTGGAATGTGTGTCAGTTAGGGTGTGGAAAGTCCC
CAGGCTCCCCAGCAGGCAGAAGTATGCAAAGCATGCATCTCAATTAGTCAGCAACCAGGTGTGGAAAGTC
CCCAGGCTCCCCAGCAGGCAGAAGTATGCAAAGCATGCATCTCAATTAGTCAGCAACCATAGTCCCGCCC
CTAACTCCGCCCATCCCGCCCCTAACTCCGCCCAGTTCCGCCCATTCTCCGCCCCATGGCTGACTAATTT
TTTTTATTTATGCAGAGGCCGAGGCCGCCTCTGCCTCTGAGCTATTCCAGAAGTAGTGAGGAGGCTTTTT
TGGAGGCCTAGGCTTTTGCAAAAAGCTCCCGGGAGCTTGTATATCCATTTTCGGATCTGATCAAGAGACA
GGATGAGGATCGTTTCGCATGATTGAACAAGATGGATTGCACGCAGGTTCTCCGGCCGCTTGGGTGGAGA
GGCTATTCGGCTATGACTGGGCACAACAGACAATCGGCTGCTCTGATGCCGCCGTGTTCCGGCTGTCAGC
GCAGGGGCGCCCGGTTCTTTTTGTCAAGACCGACCTGTCCGGTGCCCTGAATGAACTGCAGGACGAGGCA
GCGCGGCTATCGTGGCTGGCCACGACGGGCGTTCCTTGCGCAGCTGTGCTCGACGTTGTCACTGAAGCGG
GAAGGGACTGGCTGCTATTGGGCGAAGTGCCGGGGCAGGATCTCCTGTCATCTCACCTTGCTCCTGCCGA
GAAAGTATCCATCATGGCTGATGCAATGCGGCGGCTGCATACGCTTGATCCGGCTACCTGCCCATTCGAC
CACCAAGCGAAACATCGCATCGAGCGAGCACGTACTCGGATGGAAGCCGGTCTTGTCGATCAGGATGATC
TGGACGAAGAGCATCAGGGGCTCGCGCCAGCCGAACTGTTCGCCAGGCTCAAGGCGCGCATGCCCGACGG
CGAGGATCTCGTCGTGACCCATGGCGATGCCTGCTTGCCGAATATCATGGTGGAAAATGGCCGCTTTTCT
GGATTCATCGACTGTGGCCGGCTGGGTGTGGCGGACCGCTATCAGGACATAGCGTTGGCTACCCGTGATA
TTGCTGAAGAGCTTGGCGGCGAATGGGCTGACCGCTTCCTCGTGCTTTACGGTATCGCCGCTCCCGATTC
GCAGCGCATCGCCTTCTATCGCCTTCTTGACGAGTTCTTCTGAGCGGGACTCTGGGGTTCGAAATGACCG
ACCAAGCGACGCCCAACCTGCCATCACGAGATTTCGATTCCACCGCCGCCTTCTATGAAAGGTTGGGCTT
CGGAATCGTTTTCCGGGACGCCGGCTGGATGATCCTCCAGCGCGGGGATCTCATGCTGGAGTTCTTCGCC
CACCCCAACTTGTTTATTGCAGCTTATAATGGTTACAAATAAAGCAATAGCATCACAAATTTCACAAATA
AAGCATTTTTTTCACTGCATTCTAGTTGTGGTTTGTCCAAACTCATCAATGTATCTTATCATGTCTGTAT
ACCGTCGACCTCTAGCTAGAGCTTGGCGTAATCATGGTCATAGCTGTTTCCTGTGTGAAATTGTTATCCG
CTCACAATTCCACACAACATACGAGCCGGAAGCATAAAGTGTAAAGCCTGGGGTGCCTAATGAGTGAGCT
AACTCACATTAATTGCGTTGCGCTCACTGCCCGCTTTCCAGTCGGGAAACCTGTCGTGCCAGCTGCATTA
ATGAATCGGCCAACGCGCGGGGAGAGGCGGTTTGCGTATTGGGCGCTCTTCCGCTTCCTCGCTCACTGAC
TCGCTGCGCTCGGTCGTTCGGCTGCGGCGAGCGGTATCAGCTCACTCAAAGGCGGTAATACGGTTATCCA
CAGAATCAGGGGATAACGCAGGAAAGAACATGTGAGCAAAAGGCCAGCAAAAGGCCAGGAACCGTAAAAA
GGCCGCGTTGCTGGCGTTTTTCCATAGGCTCCGCCCCCCTGACGAGCATCACAAAAATCGACGCTCAAGT
CAGAGGTGGCGAAACCCGACAGGACTATAAAGATACCAGGCGTTTCCCCCTGGAAGCTCCCTCGTGCGCT
CTCCTGTTCCGACCCTGCCGCTTACCGGATACCTGTCCGCCTTTCTCCCTTCGGGAAGCGTGGCGCTTTC
TCATAGCTCACGCTGTAGGTATCTCAGTTCGGTGTAGGTCGTTCGCTCCAAGCTGGGCTGTGTGCACGAA
CCCCCCGTTCAGCCCGACCGCTGCGCCTTATCCGGTAACTATCGTCTTGAGTCCAACCCGGTAAGACACG
ACTTATCGCCACTGGCAGCAGCCACTGGTAACAGGATTAGCAAAGCGAGGTATGTAGGCGGTGCTACAGA
GTTCTTGAAGTGGTGGCCTAACTACGGCTACACTAGAAGAACAGTATTTGGTATCTGCGCTCTGCTGAAG
CCAGTTACCTTCGGAAAAAGAGTTGGTAGCTCTTGATCCGGCAAACAAACCACCGCTGGTAGCGGTGGTT
TTTTTGTTTGCAAGCAGCAGATTACGCGCAGAAAAAAAGGATCTCAAGAAGATCCTTTGATCTTTTCTAC
GGGGTCTGACGCTCAGTGGAACGAAAACTCACGTTAAGGGATTTTGGTCATGAGATTATCAAAAAGGATC
TTCACCTAGATCCTTTTAAATTAAAAATGAAGTTTTAAATCAATCTAAAGTATATATGAGTAAACTTGGT
CTGACAGTTACCAATGCTTAATCAGTGAGGCACCTATCTCAGCGATCTGTCTATTTCGTTCATCCATAGT
TGCCTGACTCCCCGTCGTGTAGATAACTACGATACGGGAGGGCTTACCATCTGGCCCCAGTGCTGCAATG
ATACCGCGAGACCCACGCTCACCGGCTCCAGATTTATCAGCAATAAACCAGCCAGCCGGAAGGGCCGAGC
GCAGAAGTGGTCCTGCAACTTTATCCGCCTCCATCCAGTCTATTAATTGTTGCCGGGAAGCTAGAGTAAG
TAGTTCGCCAGTTAATAGTTTGCGCAACGTTGTTGCCATTGCTACAGGCATCGTGGTGTCACGCTCGTCG
TTTGGTATGGCTTCATTCAGCTCCGGTTCCCAACGATCAAGGCGAGTTACATGATCCCCCATGTTGTGCA
AAAAAGCGGTTAGCTCCTTCGGTCCTCCGATCGTTGTCAGAAGTAAGTTGGCCGCAGTGTTATCACTCAT
GGTTATGGCAGCACTGCATAATTCTCTTACTGTCATGCCATCCGTAAGATGCTTTTCTGTGACTGGTGAG
TACTCAACCAAGTCATTCTGAGAATAGTGTATGCGGCGACCGAGTTGCTCTTGCCCGGCGTCAATACGGG
ATAATACCGCGCCACATAGCAGAACTTTAAAAGTGCTCATCATTGGAAAACGTTCTTCGGGGCGAAAACT
CTCAAGGATCTTACCGCTGTTGAGATCCAGTTCGATGTAACCCACTCGTGCACCCAACTGATCTTCAGCA
TCTTTTACTTTCACCAGCGTTTCTGGGTGAGCAAAAACAGGAAGGCAAAATGCCGCAAAAAAGGGAATAA
GGGCGACACGGAAATGTTGAATACTCATACTCTTCCTTTTTCAATATTATTGAAGCATTTATCAGGGTTA
TTGTCTCATGAGCGGATACATATTTGAATGTATTTAGAAAAATAAACAAATAGGGGTTCCGCGCACATTT
CCCCGAAAAGTGCCACCTGACGTC
Features (pLannotate 1.2.2; 25 found; start..end, strand, type, name):
     28..80      -  misc_feature   bom (fragment): basis of mobility region from pBR322
    235..614     +  enhancer       CMV enhancer: human cytomegalovirus immediate early enhancer
    615..818     +  promoter       CMV promoter: human cytomegalovirus (CMV) immediate early promoter
    814..847     +  LTR            5' LTR (truncated) (fragment): truncated 5' long terminal repeat (LTR) from HIV-1
    863..881     +  promoter       T7 promoter: promoter for bacteriophage T7 RNA polymerase
    922..942     +  CDS            capTEV™ (fragment): composite tag for in vivo biotinylation, TEV protease cleavage, and 6xHis tagging
    943..975     +  CDS            T7 tag (gene 10 leader): leader peptide from bacteriophage T7 gene 10 promotes efficient translation in E. coli
    979..1002    +  CDS            Xpress™ tag: Xpress™ epitope tag, including an enterokinase recognition and cleavage site
   1087..1809    +  CDS            cEGFP: cEGFP is a basic (constitutively fluorescent) green fluorescent protein published in 2008, derived from Aequorea victoria.
   1819..2241    +  CDS            RAD53 (fragment): RAD53_YEAST - Also known as MEC2, SAD1, SPK1. Experimental evidence at protein level: Swiss-Prot protein existence level 1. Controls S-phase checkpoint as well as G1 and G2 DNA damage checkpoints. Phosphorylates proteins on serine, threonine, and tyrosine. Prevents entry into anaphase and mitotic exit after DNA damage via regulation of the Polo kinase CDC5. Seems to be involved in the phosphorylation of RPH1. From Saccharomyces cerevisiae (strain ATCC 204508 / S288c) (Baker's yeast).
   2305..2323    -  promoter       SP6 promoter: promoter for bacteriophage SP6 RNA polymerase
   2349..2573    +  polyA_signal   bGH poly(A) signal: bovine growth hormone polyadenylation signal
   2577..2598    +  promoter       SV40 promoter (fragment): SV40 enhancer and early promoter
   2619..3047    +  rep_origin     f1 ori (sequence partly withheld): f1 bacteriophage origin of replication; arrow indicates direction of (+) strand synthesis
   3061..3390    +  promoter       SV40 promoter: SV40 enhancer and early promoter
   3457..4248    +  CDS            neo: KKA2_KLEPN - Also known as kan, nptII. Experimental evidence at protein level: Swiss-Prot protein existence level 1. Resistance to kanamycin, neomycin, paromomycin, ribostamycin, butirosin and gentamicin B. From Klebsiella pneumoniae.
   4272..4430    +  CDS            ble (fragment): BLE_KLEPN - Experimental evidence at protein level: Swiss-Prot protein existence level 1. Binding protein with a strong affinity to the bleomycin family of antibiotics. Binds to CL990; an antimitotic-antibiotic compound. From Klebsiella pneumoniae.
   4425..4546    +  polyA_signal   SV40 poly(A) signal: SV40 polyadenylation signal
   4619..4635    -  protein_bind   lac operator: The lac repressor binds to the lac operator to inhibit transcription in E. coli. This inhibition can be relieved by adding lactose or isopropyl-β-D-thiogalactopyranoside (IPTG). lac repressor encoded by lacI
   4643..4673    -  promoter       lac promoter: promoter for the E. coli lac operon
   4688..4709    -  protein_bind   CAP binding site: CAP binding activates transcription in the presence of cAMP. E. coli catabolite activator protein
   4722..4814    -  CDS            lacI (fragment): lac repressor; lacI; The lac repressor binds to the lac operator to inhibit transcription in E. coli. This inhibition can be relieved by adding lactose or isopropyl-β-D-thiogalactopyranoside (IPTG).
   4997..5585    -  rep_origin     ori: high-copy-number ColE1/pMB1/pBR322/pUC origin of replication
   5756..6616    -  CDS            AmpR: β-lactamase; bla; confers resistance to ampicillin, carbenicillin, and related antibiotics
   6617..6721    -  promoter       AmpR promoter: bla
