[The description below was written by a language model from this plasmid's Addgene catalogue record, the feature table of its GenBank file and pLannotate feature annotations shown in this document.]
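Description:
pcDNA3-ExRai-CKAR(T/A) is a mammalian expression plasmid of about 6.75 kb built on the pcDNA3 backbone. It encodes a non-phosphorylatable control version of ExRai-CKAR, a single-fluorophore, genetically encoded biosensor. The plasmid is maintained at high copy in E. coli through a ColE1/pUC-type origin with ampicillin selection (AmpR under its own bla promoter), and it also carries an f1 origin. For mammalian cells, an SV40 early promoter (which includes the SV40 origin) drives a neomycin phosphotransferase gene followed by an SV40 polyadenylation signal, allowing G418 selection of stable transfectants.

The synthetic insert of roughly 1.2 kb sits between BamHI and EcoRI sites, downstream of the CMV immediate-early enhancer/promoter and upstream of the bovine growth hormone polyadenylation signal. T7 and SP6 promoter sequences flank the cloning region. The reading frame begins with backbone-derived N-terminal tags: 6xHis, the T7 gene 10 leader and the Xpress epitope, which contains an enterokinase site. These are followed by a PKC substrate peptide, a circularly permuted GFP and an FHA1 phosphothreonine-binding domain, which the automated annotation matches to yeast Rad53. In sensors with this architecture, phosphorylation of the substrate promotes its binding to FHA1, and the resulting conformational change alters the fluorescence of the intervening cpGFP. Here the phospho-acceptor threonine in the substrate is replaced by alanine, so the sensor should not respond to kinase activity. The construct therefore serves as a negative control, used to confirm that signals from the parental sensor depend on phosphorylation. The two feature tables agree closely, differing by one nucleotide in total length.
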