Addgene plasmid #118410: pcDNA3-ExRai-CKAR(T/A)
Purpose: Negative-control mutant for ExRai-CKAR biosensor.
Depositing lab: Jin Zhang. Publication: Single-fluorophore biosensors for sensitive and multiplexed detection of signalling activities. Mehta S, Zhang Y, Roth RH, Zhang JF, Mo A, Tenner B, Huganir RL, Zhang J. Nat Cell Biol. 2018 Sep 24. pii: 10.1038/s41556-018-0200-6. doi: 10.1038/s41556-018-0200-6. PubMed 30250062.
Backbone
  Vector backbone: pcDNA3
  Backbone manufacturer: Invitrogen
  Backbone size w/o insert (bp): 5517
  Total vector size (bp): 6753
  Vector type: Mammalian Expression
  Selectable markers: Neomycin (select with G418)
Growth in bacteria
  Bacterial resistance: Ampicillin, 100 μg/mL
  Growth temperature: 37°C
  Growth strain: DH5alpha
  Copy number: High Copy
Gene/Insert
  Gene/Insert name: ExRai-CKAR
  Species: Synthetic
  Insert size (bp): 1236
  Mutation: Contains Thr-to-Ala mutation in substrate sequence.
  Promoter: CMV
  Tag / fusion protein: 6xHIS (N terminal on backbone); T7 tag (gene 10 leader) (N terminal on backbone); Xpress (TM) tag (N terminal on backbone)
  Cloning method: Restriction Enzyme; 5′ cloning site BamHI (not destroyed); 3′ cloning site EcoRI (not destroyed)
  Sequencing primers: 5′ CMV forward; 3′ BGH reverse
Terms and licenses: Academic/Nonprofit Terms; Industry Terms: Not Available to Industry
How to cite: pcDNA3-ExRai-CKAR(T/A) was a gift from Jin Zhang (Addgene plasmid # 118410 ; http://n2t.net/addgene:118410 ; RRID:Addgene_118410)
